Addgene plasmid #246867: pHR-HaloTag-P2A-RSV M2-1-C-terminal-1xSunTag
Purpose: Express HaloTag-P2A-RSV M2-1-C-terminal-1xSunTag (M2-1exo-SunTag) for RSV imaging.
Depositing lab: Marvin Tanenbaum. Depositing organization: Hubrecht Institute. Publication: Pre-assembly of biomolecular condensate seeds drives RSV replication. Ratnayake D, Galloux M, Boersma S, Noerenberg M, Sizun C, Sacristan C, Sourimant J, Lakerveld AJ, Gelderloos AT, Apperloo L, Demyanenko Y, Baars MJD, Banerjee R, Dreier B, Furler S, Mazur NI, Bont LJ, Mohammed S, Pluckthun A, Eleouet JF, Kops GJPL, Castello A, van Kasteren PB, Rameix-Welti MA, Tanenbaum ME. Nature. 2026 Jan 28. doi: 10.1038/s41586-025-10071-5. PubMed 41606345.
Backbone
  Vector backbone: pHR
  Backbone size w/o insert (bp): 8955
  Total vector size (bp): 10605
  Vector type: Mammalian Expression, Lentiviral
Growth in bacteria
  Bacterial resistance: Ampicillin, 100 μg/mL
  Growth temperature: 37°C
  Growth strain: NEB Stable
  Copy number: Unknown
Gene/Insert
  Gene/Insert name: HaloTag-P2A-RSV M2-1-C-terminal-1xSunTag
  Species: RSV
  Insert size (bp): 1649
  Mutation: The RSV M2-1 protein with a C-terminal insertion of a single SunTag copy.
  Promoter: SFFV
  Tag / fusion protein: HaloTag (N terminal on insert)
  Cloning method: Gibson Cloning
  Sequencing primers: 5′ gcttcccgagctctataaaagagc
Terms and licenses: Academic/Nonprofit Terms; Industry Terms: Not Available to Industry
Depositor comments: Please visit https://doi.org/10.1101/2025.03.26.645422 for bioRxiv preprint.
How to cite: pHR-HaloTag-P2A-RSV M2-1-C-terminal-1xSunTag was a gift from Marvin Tanenbaum (Addgene plasmid # 246867 ; http://n2t.net/addgene:246867 ; RRID:Addgene_246867)
