[The description below was written by a language model from this plasmid's Addgene catalogue record and pLannotate feature annotations shown in this document.]
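Description:
pHR-HaloTag-P2A-RSV M2-1-C-terminal-1xSunTag is a lentiviral transfer plasmid for mammalian expression, built on the HIV-1-derived pHR backbone (about 10.6 kb in total). It is propagated in E. coli through a high-copy ColE1/pUC-type origin and selected with ampicillin via the β-lactamase gene. The recommended recombination-deficient growth strain reflects the repeated LTR sequences. The viral portion runs from a truncated 5' LTR to a self-inactivating ΔU3 3' LTR. Between them it carries the Ψ packaging signal with a partial gag sequence, the Rev response element for Rev-dependent nuclear export of the genomic RNA, and the cPPT/CTS. The plasmid carries no intact viral genes, only fragments of gag, rev and nef. Outside the LTRs, the annotation also picks up backbone remnants: an SV40 promoter followed by gpt fragments and SV40 small t/large T and poly(A) sequences, plus fragments of TcR, rop and bom. The record assigns no function to these.

The payload is driven by the SFFV LTR promoter and followed by a WPRE, which enhances transcript stability and expression. A single open reading frame encodes HaloTag, then a P2A ribosome-skipping peptide according to the construct name (it is not separately annotated), then the respiratory syncytial virus M2-1 protein, a transcription processivity and anti-termination factor. M2-1 ends in one copy of the optimised GCN4_v4 SunTag epitope. Because of the P2A, HaloTag should be released as a separate protein that can be labelled with chloroalkane ligands, presumably marking expressing cells. M2-1 carries only the small SunTag peptide, which can be bound by a fluorescent scFv fusion supplied separately. The stated purpose is to supply exogenous SunTag-labelled M2-1 (M2-1exo-SunTag) for imaging RSV.
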