Features (pLannotate 1.2.2; 35 found; start..end, strand, type, name):
      1..861     +  CDS            AmpR: β-lactamase; bla; confers resistance to ampicillin, carbenicillin, and related antibiotics
   1032..1620    +  rep_origin     ori: high-copy-number ColE1/pMB1/pBR322/pUC origin of replication
   1803..1859    +  CDS            lacI (fragment): lac repressor; lacI; The lac repressor binds to the lac operator to inhibit transcription in E. coli. This inhibition can be relieved by adding lactose or isopropyl-β-D-thiogalactopyranoside (IPTG).
   1866..2195    +  promoter       SV40 promoter: SV40 enhancer and early promoter
   2395..2514    +  CDS            gpt (fragment): XGPT_ECOLI - Also known as gpp, gxu. Experimental evidence at protein level: Swiss-Prot protein existence level 1. Purine salvage pathway enzyme that catalyzes the transfer of the ribosyl-5-phosphate group from 5-phospho-alpha-D-ribose 1- diphosphate (PRPP) to the N9 position of the 6-oxopurines guanine and xanthine to form the corresponding ribonucleotides GMP (guanosine 5'- monophosphate) and XMP (xanthosine 5'-monophosphate), with the release of PPi. To a lesser extent, also acts on hypoxanthine (PubMed:9100006, PubMed:3886014). Does not ribophosphorylate adenine (PubMed:3886014). From Esch
   2514..2849    +  CDS            gpt (fragment): XGPT_ECOLI - Also known as gpp, gxu. Experimental evidence at protein level: Swiss-Prot protein existence level 1. Purine salvage pathway enzyme that catalyzes the transfer of the ribosyl-5-phosphate group from 5-phospho-alpha-D-ribose 1- diphosphate (PRPP) to the N9 position of the 6-oxopurines guanine and xanthine to form the corresponding ribonucleotides GMP (guanosine 5'- monophosphate) and XMP (xanthosine 5'-monophosphate), with the release of PPi. To a lesser extent, also acts on hypoxanthine (PubMed:9100006, PubMed:3886014). Does not ribophosphorylate adenine (PubMed:3886014). From Esch
   2944..3249    +  CDS            frsA (fragment): FRSA_ECOLI - Also known as yafA. Experimental evidence at protein level: Swiss-Prot protein existence level 1. Catalyzes the hydrolysis of esters (PubMed:15808744). Displays esterase activity toward pNP-butyrate (PubMed:15808744). May stimulate mixed-acid fermentation by acting as a fermentation/respiration switch that down-regulates respiration and up- regulates fermentation rates (PubMed:15169777). From Escherichia coli (strain K12).
   3253..3327    +  CDS            small t antigen (fragment): SV40 (simian virus 40) small t antigen
   3329..3394    +  intron         small t intron: SV40 (simian virus 40) small t antigen intron
   3524..3544    +  CDS            SV40 NLS: nuclear localization signal of SV40 (simian virus 40) large T antigen
   3863..3946    +  CDS            large T antigen (fragment): large T antigen from SV40 (simian virus 40)
   3969..4103    +  polyA_signal   SV40 poly(A) signal: SV40 polyadenylation signal
   4270..4599    +  CDS            nef (fragment): NEF_HV1BR - Experimental evidence at protein level: Swiss-Prot protein existence level 1. Extracellular Nef protein targets CD4(+) T-lymphocytes for apoptosis by interacting with CXCR4 surface receptors (PubMed:14990729). From Human immunodeficiency virus type 1 group M subtype B (isolate BRU/LAI) (HIV-1).
   4647..4904    +  LTR            5' LTR (truncated): truncated 5' long terminal repeat (LTR) from HIV-1
   4951..5076    +  misc_feature   HIV-1 Ψ: packaging signal of human immunodeficiency virus type 1
   5060..5398    +  CDS            HIV-1 gag (fragment): gag protein from human immunodeficiency virus 1; gag
   5573..5806    +  misc_feature   RRE: The Rev response element (RRE) of HIV-1 allows for Rev-dependent mRNA export from the nucleus to the cytoplasm.
   6183..6283    +  CDS            Rev (fragment): human immunodeficiency virus 1 (HIV-1) Rev protein; rev; enhances nuclear export of unspliced and incompletely spliced viral mRNAs
   6320..6437    +  misc_feature   cPPT/CTS: central polypurine tract and central termination sequence of HIV-1
   6474..6506    -  misc_feature   MCS (fragment): pBluescript multiple cloning site
   6590..6997    +  promoter       SFFV promoter: spleen focus-forming virus long terminal repeat (LTR) promoter
   7040..7923    +  CDS            HaloTag® (fragment): modified bacterial dehalogenase that forms covalent bonds with chloroalkane derivatives
   8027..8608    +  CDS            M2-1: M21_HRSVA - Experimental evidence at protein level: Swiss-Prot protein existence level 1. Acts as a tetrameric transcription processivity factor that binds in a competitive manner to RNA and the phosphoprotein (P) to prevent premature termination during transcription (PubMed:19386701, PubMed:22675274). Transcription anti-terminator that enhances readthrough of intergenic junctions during viral transcription (PubMed:10364337, PubMed:27194388, PubMed:8552680, PubMed:9420254). Preferentially binds to poly(A)-rich sequences (PubMed:24434552). Plays a role in the association of the matrix protein w
   8627..8683    +  CDS            GCN4_v4: GCN4 peptide optimized to improve solubility while preserving binding to an scFv-GFP fusion protein (Tanenbaum et al., 2014)
   8697..8727    +  misc_feature   MCS (fragment): pUC18/19 multiple cloning site
   8728..8746    +  misc_feature   MCS (fragment): pBluescript multiple cloning site
   8746..9334    +  misc_feature   WPRE: woodchuck hepatitis virus posttranscriptional regulatory element
   9335..9357    +  misc_feature   MCS (fragment): pBluescript multiple cloning site
   9374..9442    +  CDS            nef (fragment): NEF_HV1Z2 - Experimental evidence at protein level: Swiss-Prot protein existence level 1. Extracellular Nef protein targets CD4(+) T-lymphocytes for apoptosis by interacting with CXCR4 surface receptors. From Human immunodeficiency virus type 1 group M subtype D (isolate Z2/CDC-Z34) (HIV-1).
   9444..9677    +  LTR            3' LTR (ΔU3): self-inactivating 3' long terminal repeat (LTR) from HIV-1
   9702..9720    -  promoter       SP6 promoter: promoter for bacteriophage SP6 RNA polymerase
   9948..10227   +  CDS            TcR (fragment): tetracycline efflux protein; tet; confers resistance to tetracycline
  10228..10276   -  misc_feature   bom (fragment): basis of mobility region from pBR322
  10378..10413   -  CDS            rop (fragment): Rop protein, which maintains plasmids at low copy number; rop
  10508..10612   +  promoter       AmpR promoter: bla
>Addgene plasmid #246867 | pHR-HaloTag-P2A-RSV M2-1-C-terminal-1xSunTag | addgene full sequence | sequence record 496508 | Addgene NGS Result
ATGAGTATTCAACATTTCCGTGTCGCCCTTATTCCCTTTTTTGCGGCATTTTGCCTTCCTGTTTTTGCTC
ACCCAGAAACGCTGGTGAAAGTAAAAGATGCTGAAGATCAGTTGGGTGCACGAGTGGGTTACATCGAACT
GGATCTCAACAGCGGTAAGATCCTTGAGAGTTTTCGCCCCGAAGAACGTTTTCCAATGATGAGCACTTTT
AAAGTTCTGCTATGTGGCGCGGTATTATCCCGTATTGACGCCGGGCAAGAGCAACTCGGTCGCCGCATAC
ACTATTCTCAGAATGACTTGGTTGAGTACTCACCAGTCACAGAAAAGCATCTTACGGATGGCATGACAGT
AAGAGAATTATGCAGTGCTGCCATAACCATGAGTGATAACACTGCGGCCAACTTACTTCTGACAACGATC
GGAGGACCGAAGGAGCTAACCGCTTTTTTGCACAACATGGGGGATCATGTAACTCGCCTTGATCGTTGGG
AACCGGAGCTGAATGAAGCCATACCAAACGACGAGCGTGACACCACGATGCCTGTAGCAATGGCAACAAC
GTTGCGCAAACTATTAACTGGCGAACTACTTACTCTAGCTTCCCGGCAACAATTAATAGACTGGATGGAG
GCGGATAAAGTTGCAGGACCACTTCTGCGCTCGGCCCTTCCGGCTGGCTGGTTTATTGCTGATAAATCTG
GAGCCGGTGAGCGTGGGTCTCGCGGTATCATTGCAGCACTGGGGCCAGATGGTAAGCCCTCCCGTATCGT
AGTTATCTACACGACGGGGAGTCAGGCAACTATGGATGAACGAAATAGACAGATCGCTGAGATAGGTGCC
TCACTGATTAAGCATTGGTAACTGTCAGACCAAGTTTACTCATATATACTTTAGATTGATTTAAAACTTC
ATTTTTAATTTAAAAGGATCTAGGTGAAGATCCTTTTTGATAATCTCATGACCAAAATCCCTTAACGTGA
GTTTTCGTTCCACTGAGCGTCAGACCCCGTAGAAAAGATCAAAGGATCTTCTTGAGATCCTTTTTTTCTG
CGCGTAATCTGCTGCTTGCAAACAAAAAAACCACCGCTACCAGCGGTGGTTTGTTTGCCGGATCAAGAGC
TACCAACTCTTTTTCCGAAGGTAACTGGCTTCAGCAGAGCGCAGATACCAAATACTGTTCTTCTAGTGTA
GCCGTAGTTAGGCCACCACTTCAAGAACTCTGTAGCACCGCCTACATACCTCGCTCTGCTAATCCTGTTA
CCAGTGGCTGCTGCCAGTGGCGATAAGTCGTGTCTTACCGGGTTGGACTCAAGACGATAGTTACCGGATA
AGGCGCAGCGGTCGGGCTGAACGGGGGGTTCGTGCACACAGCCCAGCTTGGAGCGAACGACCTACACCGA
ACTGAGATACCTACAGCGTGAGCTATGAGAAAGCGCCACGCTTCCCGAAGGGAGAAAGGCGGACAGGTAT
CCGGTAAGCGGCAGGGTCGGAACAGGAGAGCGCACGAGGGAGCTTCCAGGGGGAAACGCCTGGTATCTTT
ATAGTCCTGTCGGGTTTCGCCACCTCTGACTTGAGCGTCGATTTTTGTGATGCTCGTCAGGGGGGCGGAG
CCTATGGAAAAACGCCAGCAACGCGGCCTTTTTACGGTTCCTGGCCTTTTGCTGGCCTTTTGCTCACATG
TTCTTTCCTGCGTTATCCCCTGATTCTGTGGATAACCGTATTACCGCCTTTGAGTGAGCTGATACCGCTC
GCCGCAGCCGAACGACCGAGCGCAGCGAGTCAGTGAGCGAGGAAGCGGAAGAGCGCCCAATACGCAAACC
GCCTCTCCCCGCGCGTTGGCCGATTCATTAATGCAGCTGTGGAATGTGTGTCAGTTAGGGTGTGGAAAGT
CCCCAGGCTCCCCAGCAGGCAGAAGTATGCAAAGCATGCATCTCAATTAGTCAGCAACCAGGTGTGGAAA
GTCCCCAGGCTCCCCAGCAGGCAGAAGTATGCAAAGCATGCATCTCAATTAGTCAGCAACCATAGTCCCG
CCCCTAACTCCGCCCATCCCGCCCCTAACTCCGCCCAGTTCCGCCCATTCTCCGCCCCATGGCTGACTAA
TTTTTTTTATTTATGCAGAGGCCGAGGCCGCCTCGGCCTCTGAGCTATTCCAGAAGTAGTGAGGAGGCTT
TTTTGGAGGCCTAGGCTTTTGCAAAAAGCTTGGACACAAGACAGGCTTGCGAGATATGTTTGAGAATACC
ACTTTATCCCGCGTCAGGGAGAGGCAGTGCGTAAAAAGACGCGGACTCATGTGAAATACTGGTTTTTAGT
GCGCCAGATCTCTATAATCTCGCGCAACCTATTTTCCCCTCGAACACTTTTTAAGCCGTAGATAAACAGG
CTGGGACACTTCACATGAGCGAAAAATACATCGTCACCTGGGACATGTTGCAGATCCATGCACGTAAACT
CGCAAGCCGACTGATGCCTTCTGAACAATGGAAAGGCATTATTGCCGTAAGCCGTGGCGGTCTGTACCGG
GTGCGTTACTGGCGCGTGAACTGGGTATTCGTCATGTCGATACCGTTTGTATTTCCAGCTACGATCACGA
CAACCAGCGCGAGCTTAAAGTGCTGAAACGCGCAGAAGGCGATGGCGAAGGCTTCATCGTTATTGATGAC
CTGGTGGATACCGGTGGTACTGCGGTTGCGATTCGTGAAATGTATCCAAAAGCGCACTTTGTCACCATCT
TCGCAAAACCGGCTGGTCGTCCGCTGGTTGATGACTATGTTGTTGATATCCCGCAAGATACCTGGATTGA
ACAGCCGTGGGATATGGGCGTCGTATTCGTCCCGCCAATCTCCGGTCGCTAATCTTTTCAACGCCTGGCA
CTGCCGGGCGTTGTTCTTTTTAACTTCAGGCGGGTTACAATAGTTTCCAGTAAGTATTCTGGAGGCTGCA
TCCATGACACAGGCAAACCTGAGCGAAACCCTGTTCAAACCCCGCTTTAAACATCCTGAAACCTCGACGC
TAGTCCGCCGCTTTAATCACGGCGCACAACCGCCTGTGCAGTCGGCCCTTGATGGTAAAACCATCCCTCA
CTGGTATCGCATGATTAACCGTCTGATGTGGATCTGGCGCGGCATTGACCCACGCGAAATCCTCGACGTC
CAGGCACGTATTGTGATGAGCGATGCCGAACGTACCGACGATGATTTATACGATACGGTGATTGGCTACC
GTGGCGGCAACTGGATTTATGAGTGGGCCCCGGATCTTTGTGAAGGAACCTTACTTCTGTGGTGTGACAT
AATTGGACAAACTACCTACAGAGATTTAAAGCTCTAAGGTAAATATAAAATTTTTAAGTGTATAATGTGT
TAAACTACTGATTCTAATTGTTTGTGTATTTTAGATTCCAACCTATGGAACTGATGAATGGGAGCAGTGG
TGGAATGCCTTTAATGAGGAAAACCTGTTTTGCTCAGAAGAAATGCCATCTAGTGATGATGAGGCTACTG
CTGACTCTCAACATTCTACTCCTCCAAAAAAGAAGAGAAAGGTAGAAGACCCCAAGGACTTTCCTTCAGA
ATTGCTAAGTTTTTTGAGTCATGCTGTGTTTAGTAATAGAACTCTTGCTTGCTTTGCTATTTACACCACA
AAGGAAAAAGCTGCACTGCTATACAAGAAAATTATGGAAAAATATTCTGTAACCTTTATAAGTAGGCATA
ACAGTTATAATCATAACATACTGTTTTTTCTTACTCCACACAGGCATAGAGTGTCTGCTATTAATAACTA
TGCTCAAAAATTGTGTACCTTTAGCTTTTTAATTTGTAAAGGGGTTAATAAGGAATATTTGATGTATAGT
GCCTTGACTAGAGATCATAATCAGCCATACCACATTTGTAGAGGTTTTACTTGCTTTAAAAAACCTCCCA
CACCTCCCCCTGAACCTGAAACATAAAATGAATGCAATTGTTGTTGTTAACTTGTTTATTGCAGCTTATA
ATGGTTACAAATAAAGCAATAGCATCACAAATTTCACAAATAAAGCATTTTTTTCACTGCATTCTAGTTG
TGGTTTGTCCAAACTCATCAATGTATCTTATCATGTCTGGATCAACTGGATAACTCAAGCTAACCAAAAT
CATCCCAAACTTCCCACCCCATACCCTATTACCACTGCCAATTACCTGTGGTTTCATTTACTCTAAACCT
GTGATTCCTCTGAATTATTTTCATTTTAAAGAAATTGTATTTGTTAAATATGTACTACAAACTTAGTAGT
TGGAAGGGCTAATTCACTCCCAAAGAAGACAAGATATCCTTGATCTGTGGATCTACCACACACAAGGCTA
CTTCCCTGATTAGCAGAACTACACACCAGGGCCAGGGGTCAGATATCCACTGACCTTTGGATGGTGCTAC
AAGCTAGTACCAGTTGAGCCAGATAAGGTAGAAGAGGCCAATAAAGGAGAGAACACCAGCTTGTTACACC
CTGTGAGCCTGCATGGGATGGATGACCCGGAGAGAGAAGTGTTAGAGTGGAGGTTTGACAGCCGCCTAGC
ATTTCATCACGTGGCCCGAGAGCTGCATCCGGAGTACTTCAAGAACTGCTGATATCGAGCTTGCTACAAG
GGACTTTCCGCTGGGGACTTTCCAGGGAGGCGTGGCCTGGGCGGGACTGGGGAGTGGCGAGCCCTCAGAT
CCTGCATATAAGCAGCTGCTTTTTGCCTGTACTGGGTCTCTCTGGTTAGACCAGATCTGAGCCTGGGAGC
TCTCTGGCTAACTAGGGAACCCACTGCTTAAGCCTCAATAAAGCTTGCCTTGAGTGCTTCAAGTAGTGTG
TGCCCGTCTGTTGTGTGACTCTGGTAACTAGAGATCCCTCAGACCCTTTTAGTCAGTGTGGAAAATCTCT
AGCAGTGGCGCCCGAACAGGGACTTGAAAGCGAAAGGGAAACCAGAGGAGCTCTCTCGACGCAGGACTCG
GCTTGCTGAAGCGCGCACGGCAAGAGGCGAGGGGCGGCGACTGGTGAGTACGCCAAAAATTTTGACTAGC
GGAGGCTAGAAGGAGAGAGATGGGTGCGAGAGCGTCAGTATTAAGCGGGGGAGAATTAGATCGCGATGGG
AAAAAATTCGGTTAAGGCCAGGGGGAAAGAAAAAATATAAATTAAAACATATAGTATGGGCAAGCAGGGA
GCTAGAACGATTCGCAGTTAATCCTGGCCTGTTAGAAACATCAGAAGGCTGTAGACAAATACTGGGACAG
CTACAACCATCCCTTCAGACAGGATCAGAAGAACTTAGATCATTATATAATACAGTAGCAACCCTCTATT
GTGTGCATCAAAGGATAGAGATAAAAGACACCAAGGAAGCTTTAGACAAGATAGAGGAAGAGCAAAACAA
AAGTAAGACCACCGCACAGCAAGCGGCCGGCCGCTGATCTTCAGACCTGGAGGAGGAGATATGAGGGACA
ATTGGAGAAGTGAATTATATAAATATAAAGTAGTAAAAATTGAACCATTAGGAGTAGCACCCACCAAGGC
AAAGAGAAGAGTGGTGCAGAGAGAAAAAAGAGCAGTGGGAATAGGAGCTTTGTTCCTTGGGTTCTTGGGA
GCAGCAGGAAGCACTATGGGCGCAGCGTCAATGACGCTGACGGTACAGGCCAGACAATTATTGTCTGGTA
TAGTGCAGCAGCAGAACAATTTGCTGAGGGCTATTGAGGCGCAACAGCATCTGTTGCAACTCACAGTCTG
GGGCATCAAGCAGCTCCAGGCAAGAATCCTGGCTGTGGAAAGATACCTAAAGGATCAACAGCTCCTGGGG
ATTTGGGGTTGCTCTGGAAAACTCATTTGCACCACTGCTGTGCCTTGGAATGCTAGTTGGAGTAATAAAT
CTCTGGAACAGATTTGGAATCACACGACCTGGATGGAGTGGGACAGAGAAATTAACAATTACACAAGCTT
AATACACTCCTTAATTGAAGAATCGCAAAACCAGCAAGAAAAGAATGAACAAGAATTATTGGAATTAGAT
AAATGGGCAAGTTTGTGGAATTGGTTTAACATAACAAATTGGCTGTGGTATATAAAATTATTCATAATGA
TAGTAGGAGGCTTGGTAGGTTTAAGAATAGTTTTTGCTGTACTTTCTATAGTGAATAGAGTTAGGCAGGG
ATATTCACCATTATCGTTTCAGACCCACCTCCCAACCCCGAGGGGACCCGACAGGCCCGAAGGAATAGAA
GAAGAAGGTGGAGAGAGAGACAGAGACAGATCCATTCGATTAGTGAACGGATCTCGACGGTATCGCCAAA
TGGCAGTATTCATCCACAATTTTAAAAGAAAAGGGGGGATTGGGGGGTACAGTGCAGGGGAAAGAATAGT
AGACATAATAGCAACAGACATACAAACTAAAGAATTACAAAAACAAATTACAAAAATTCAAAATTTTCGG
GTTTATTACAGGGACAGCAGAGATCCAGTTTGGATCGATAAGCTTGATATCGAATTCCTGCAGCCCCGAT
AAAATAAAAGATTTTATTTAGTCTCCAGAAAAAGGGGGGAATGAAAGACCCCACCTGTAGGTTTGGCAAG
CTAGCTGCAGTAACGCCATTTTGCAAGGCATGGAAAAATACCAAACCAAGAATAGAGAAGTTCAGATCAA
GGGCGGGTACATGAAAATAGCTAACGTTGGGCCAAACAGGATATCTGCGGTGAGCAGTTTCGGCCCCGGC
CCGGGGCCAAGAACAGATGGTCACCGCAGTTTCGGCCCCGGCCCGAGGCCAAGAACAGATGGTCCCCAGA
TATGGCCCAACCCTCAGCAGTTTCTTAAGACCCATCAGATGTTTCCAGGCTCCCCCAAGGACCTGAAATG
ACCCTGCGCCTTATTTGAATTAACCAATCAGCCTGCTTCTCGCTTCTGTTCGCGCGCTTCTGCTTCCCGA
GCTCTATAAAAGAGCTCACAACCCCTCACTCGGCGCGCCAGTCCTCCGACAGACTGAGTCGCCCGGGGGG
GATCTGGAGCTCTCGAGAATTCTCACGCGTGCCACCATGGAAATCGGTACTGGCTTTCCATTCGACCCCC
ATTATGTGGAAGTCCTGGGCGAGCGCATGCACTACGTCGATGTTGGTCCGCGCGATGGCACCCCTGTGCT
GTTCCTGCACGGTAACCCGACCTCCTCCTACGTGTGGCGCAACATCATCCCGCATGTTGCACCGACCCAT
CGCTGCATTGCTCCAGACCTGATCGGTATGGGCAAATCCGACAAACCAGACCTGGGTTATTTCTTCGACG
ACCACGTCCGCTTCATGGATGCCTTCATCGAAGCCCTGGGTCTGGAAGAGGTCGTCCTGGTCATTCACGA
CTGGGGCTCCGCTCTGGGTTTCCACTGGGCCAAGCGCAATCCAGAGCGCGTCAAAGGTATTGCATTTATG
GAGTTCATCCGCCCTATCCCGACCTGGGACGAATGGCCAGAATTTGCCCGCGAGACCTTCCAGGCCTTCC
GCACCACCGACGTCGGCCGCAAGCTGATCATCGATCAGAACGTTTTTATCGAGGGTACGCTGCCGATGGG
TGTCGTCCGCCCGCTGACTGAAGTCGAGATGGACCATTACCGCGAGCCGTTCCTGAATCCTGTTGACCGC
GAGCCACTGTGGCGCTTCCCAAACGAGCTGCCAATCGCCGGTGAGCCAGCGAACATCGTCGCGCTGGTCG
AAGAATACATGGACTGGCTGCACCAGTCCCCTGTCCCGAAGCTGCTGTTCTGGGGCACCCCAGGCGTTCT
GATCCCACCGGCCGAAGCCGCTCGCCTGGCCAAAAGCCTGCCTAACTGCAAGGCTGTGGACATCGGCCCG
GGTCTGAATCTGCTGCAAGAAGACAACCCGGACCTGATCGGCAGCGAGATCGCGCGCTGGCTGTCTACTC
TGGAGATTTCCGGTGGTGGTGGTGGCGCGGCCTCTCGGTCCGGTGGAAGCGGAGCTACTAACTTCAGCCT
GCTGAAGCAGGCTGGAGACGTGGAGGAGAACCCTGGACCTACTAGTATGTCACGAAGGAATCCTTGCAAA
TTTGAAATTCGAGGTCATTGCTTGAATGGTAAGAGATGTCATTTTAGTCATAATTATTTTGAATGGCCAC
CCCATGCACTGCTCGTAAGACAAAACTTTATGTTAAACAGAATACTTAAGTCTATGGATAAAAGTATAGA
TACCTTATCAGAAATAAGTGGAGCTGCAGAGTTGGACAGAACAGAAGAGTATGCTCTTGGTGTAGTTGGA
GTGCTAGAGAGTTATATAGGATCAATAAATAATATAACTAAACAATCAGCATGTGTTGCCATGAGCAAAC
TCCTCACTGAACTCAATAGTGATGATATCAAAAAACTGAGAGACAATGAAGAGCTAAATTCACCCAAGAT
AAGAGTGTACAATACTGTCATATCATATATTGAAAGCAACAGGAAAAACAATAAACAAACTATCCATCTG
TTAAAAAGATTGCCAGCAGACGTATTGAAGAAAACCATCAAAAACACATTGGATATCCACAAGAGCATAA
CCATCAACAACCCAAAAGAATTAACTGTTAGTGATACAAATGACCATGCCAAAAATAATGATACTACCGG
ATCTGGTTCAGGAGGCGAAGAACTTTTGAGCAAGAATTATCATCTTGAGAACGAAGTGGCTCGTCTTAAG
AAATGAGCGGCCGCGACTCTAGAGTCGACCTGCAGGCATGCAAGCTTGATATCAAGCTTATCGATAATCA
ACCTCTGGATTACAAAATTTGTGAAAGATTGACTGGTATTCTTAACTATGTTGCTCCTTTTACGCTATGT
GGATACGCTGCTTTAATGCCTTTGTATCATGCTATTGCTTCCCGTATGGCTTTCATTTTCTCCTCCTTGT
ATAAATCCTGGTTGCTGTCTCTTTATGAGGAGTTGTGGCCCGTTGTCAGGCAACGTGGCGTGGTGTGCAC
TGTGTTTGCTGACGCAACCCCCACTGGTTGGGGCATTGCCACCACCTGTCAGCTCCTTTCCGGGACTTTC
GCTTTCCCCCTCCCTATTGCCACGGCGGAACTCATCGCCGCCTGCCTTGCCCGCTGCTGGACAGGGGCTC
GGCTGTTGGGCACTGACAATTCCGTGGTGTTGTCGGGGAAATCATCGTCCTTTCCTTGGCTGCTCGCCTG
TGTTGCCACCTGGATTCTGCGCGGGACGTCCTTCTGCTACGTCCCTTCGGCCCTCAATCCAGCGGACCTT
CCTTCCCGCGGCCTGCTGCCGGCTCTGCGGCCTCTTCCGCGTCTTCGCCTTCGCCCTCAGACGAGTCGGA
TCTCCCTTTGGGCCGCCTCCCCGCATCGATACCGTCGACCTCGAGGGAATTAATTCGAGCTCGGTACCTT
TAAGACCAATGACTTACAAGGCAGCTGTAGATCTTAGCCACTTTTTAAAAGAAAAGGGGGGACTGGAAGG
GCTAATTCACTCCCAACGAAGACAAGATCTGCTTTTTGCTTGTACTGGGTCTCTCTGGTTAGACCAGATC
TGAGCCTGGGAGCTCTCTGGCTAACTAGGGAACCCACTGCTTAAGCCTCAATAAAGCTTGCCTTGAGTGC
TTCAAGTAGTGTGTGCCCGTCTGTTGTGTGACTCTGGTAACTAGAGATCCCTCAGACCCTTTTAGTCAGT
GTGGAAAATCTCTAGCAGCATCTAGAATTAATTCCGTGTATTCTATAGTGTCACCTAAATCGTATGTGTA
TGATACATAAGGTTATGTATTAATTGTAGCCGCGTTCTAACGACAATATGTACAAGCCTAATTGTGTAGC
ATCTGGCTTACTGAAGCAGACCCTATCATCTCTCTCGTAAACTGCCGTCAGAGTCGGTTTGGTTGGACGA
ACCTTCTGAGTTTCTGGTAACGCCGTCCCGCACCCGGAAATGGTCAGCGAACCAATCAGCAGGGTCATCG
CTAGCCAGATCCTCTACGCCGGACGCATCGTGGCCGGCATCACCGGCGCCACAGGTGCGGTTGCTGGCGC
CTATATCGCCGACATCACCGATGGGGAAGATCGGGCTCGCCACTTCGGGCTCATGAGCGCTTGTTTCGGC
GTGGGTATGGTGGCAGGCCCCGTGGCCGGGGGACTGTTGGGCGCCATCTCCTTGCATGCACCATTCCTTG
CGGCGGCGGTGCTCAACGGCCTCAACCTACTACTGGGCTGCTTCCTAATGCAGGAGTCGCATAAGGGAGA
GCGTCGAATGGTGCACTCTCAGTACAATCTGCTCTGATGCCGCATAGTTAAGCCAGCCCCGACACCCGCC
AACACCCGCTGACGCGCCCTGACGGGCTTGTCTGCTCCCGGCATCCGCTTACAGACAAGCTGTGACCGTC
TCCGGGAGCTGCATGTGTCAGAGGTTTTCACCGTCATCACCGAAACGCGCGAGACGAAAGGGCCTCGTGA
TACGCCTATTTTTATAGGTTAATGTCATGATAATAATGGTTTCTTAGACGTCAGGTGGCACTTTTCGGGG
AAATGTGCGCGGAACCCCTATTTGTTTATTTTTCTAAATACATTCAAATATGTATCCGCTCATGAGACAA
TAACCCTGATAAATGCTTCAATAATATTGAAAAAGGAAGAGT
